>Addgene plasmid #88029 | pDONR223-ZNF544 | addgene full sequence | sequence record 189761 | Addgene NGS Result
CAAATAATGATTTTATTTTGACTGATAGTGACCTGTTCGTTGCAACAAATTGATGAGCAATGCTTTTTTA
TAATGCCAACTTTGTACAAAAAAGTTGGCATGGAAGCACGTTCTATGCTGGTTCCACCCCAGGCATCTGT
GTGCTTCGAGGATGTGGCTATGGCATTCACACAGGAGGAGTGGGAACAGCTGGACCTGGCCCAGAGGACA
CTGTACCGAGAGGTGACACTGGAGACCTGGGAGCATATTGTCTCCCTGGGGCTTTTCCTTTCCAAATCTG
ATGTGATCTCTCAGCTGGAGCAAGAAGAGGACCTGTGCAGGGCAGAGCAGGAGGCCCCCCGAGACTGGAA
AGCTACCCTTGAGGAGAATAGGTTGAATTCTGAAAAAGATCGAGCTAGGGAAGAACTATCCCACCACGTG
GAAGTGTACAGGAGTGGACCGGAGGAGCCACCCTCTTTGGTATTAGGAAAAGTGCAAGATCAGAGCAACC
AGTTAAGGGAACACCAGGAGAACTCCTTGAGGTTCATGGTACTCACCTCAGAGAGACTGTTTGCTCAAAG
GGAACATTGTGAGCTTGAACTTGGGGGAGGTTATTCTCTACCTTCTACTTTAAGCCTTCTACCTACAACA
TTACCTACAAGTACAGGTTTCCCTAAGCCCAACTCACAAGTTAAAGAGTTGAAACAAAATTCAGCTTTCA
TTAATCATGAGAAAAATGGAGCAGATGGGAAGCACTGTGAGAGTCATCAGTGTGCTAGAGCTTTCTGTCA
GAGTATTTACTTGAGTAAACTTGGAAACGTTGAAACAGGAAAGAAAAACCCTTATGAATATATTGTCAGT
GGTGACTCTCTCAACTATGGTTCCTCCCTTTGTTTTCATGGTAGAACTTTTTCAGTGAAGAAAAGTGATG
ACTGTAAGGATTATGGAAACCTCTTCAGTCACAGTGTGTCTCTGAATGAACAGAAGCCAGTGCATTTTGG
GAAAAGTCAGTATGAGTGTGATGAGTGCAGGGAAACCTGTTCTGAGAGTCTGTGCCTTGTACAAACAGAA
AGAAGTGGCCCTGGAGAGACCCCCTTCAGATGTGAGGAACGCTGTGCTGCCTTCCCCATGGCCTCATCTT
TTTCTGACTGTAACATCATTCAGACTACAGAGAAGCCATCTGTGTGTAATCAGTGTGGAAAATCTTTCAG
CTGTTGTAAGCTCATACACCAGAGAACACACACTGGAGAAAAGCCCTTCGAATGTACTCAGTGTGGGAAA
TCTTTTAGCCAGAGCTATGACCTTGTCATACATCAGAGGACACACACTGGAGAGAAGCCCTATGAGTGTG
ACCTGTGTGGGAAATCCTTCACCCAGAGATCCAAACTTATTACACATCAGCGAATTCACACTGGAGAAAA
ACCGTATCAGTGTATTGAATGCAGAAAATCCTTCAGGTGGAACTCTAACCTCATTGTACATCAGAGAATT
CATACTGGAGAGAAACCGTATGAGTGCACTCACTGTGGAAAGTCCTTCAGCCAAAGCTATGAGTTAGTTA
CACATAAAAGAACGCACACTGGAGAAAAACCCTTCAAATGTACTCAGTGTGGGAAATCTTTCAGCCAGAA
GTATGACCTTGTTGTACATCAGAGGACACACACTGGAGAGAAGCCCTATGAGTGCAACCTGTGTGGGAAA
TCCTTCTCCCAGAGTTCCAAACTTATTACGCATCAGCGAATTCACACTGGAGAAAAACCGTATCAGTGTA
TTGAATGTGGGAAATCCTTCAGATGGAACTCTAACCTCGTCATACATCAGAGAATTCATACTGGAGAGAA
ACCGTACGATTGCACTCACTGTGGAAAGTCCTTCAGCCAAAGCTATCAGTTAGTTGCACATAAAAGAACT
CACACTGGAGAAAAGCCCTATGAATGTAACGAGTGTGGAAAAGCCTTCAATCGAAGCACTCAGCTCATCA
GGCATCTGCAAATTCACACTGGGGAGAAGCCGTACAAATGCAATCAGTGCAATAAAGCCTTTGCAAGGAG
CTCCTACCTTGTGATGCATCAGAGAACTCACACTGGTGAGAAACCTTTTGAGTGTAGTCAGTGTGGGAAA
GCCTTTTCAGGGAGCTCTAACCTTCTTTCCCATCACAGAATTCATTCTGGAGAGAAACCCTATGAATGTA
GTGACTGTGGGAAATCCTTCCGGCAGCAATCTCAACTTGTAGTGCATCGGCGGACACATACTGGAGAGAA
ACCTTACCCAACTTTCTTGTACAAAGTTGGCATTATAAGAAAGCATTGCTTATCAATTTGTTGCAACGAA
CAGGTCACTATCAGTCAAAATAAAATCATTATTTGCCATCCAGCTGATATCCCCTATAGTGAGTCGTATT
ACATGGTCATAGCTGTTTCCTGGCAGCTCTGGCCCGTGTCTCAAAATCTCTGATGTTACATTGCACAAGA
TAAAAATATATCATCATGCCTCCTCTAGACCAGCCAGGACAGAAATGCCTCGACTTCGCTGCTACCCAAG
GTTGCCGGGTGACGCACACCGTGGAAACGGATGAAGGCACGAACCCAGTGGACATAAGCCTGTTCGGTTC
GTAAGCTGTAATGCAAGTAGCGTATGCGCTCACGCAACTGGTCCAGAACCTTGACCGAACGCAGCGGTGG
TAACGGCGCAGTGGCGGTTTTCATGGCTTGTTATGACTGTTTTTTTGGGGTACAGTCTATGCCTCGGGCA
TCCAAGCAGCAAGCGCGTTACGCCGTGGGTCGATGTTTGATGTTATGGAGCAGCAACGATGTTACGCAGC
AGGGCAGTCGCCCTAAAACAAAGTTAAACATTATGAGGGAAGCGGTGATCGCCGAAGTATCGACTCAACT
ATCAGAGGTAGTTGGCGTCATCGAGCGCCATCTCGAACCGACGTTGCTGGCCGTACATTTGTACGGCTCC
GCAGTGGATGGCGGCCTGAAGCCACACAGTGATATTGATTTGCTGGTTACGGTGACCGTAAGGCTTGATG
AAACAACGCGGCGAGCTTTGATCAACGACCTTTTGGAAACTTCGGCTTCCCCTGGAGAGAGCGAGATTCT
CCGCGCTGTAGAAGTCACCATTGTTGTGCACGACGACATCATTCCGTGGCGTTATCCAGCTAAGCGCGAA
CTGCAATTTGGAGAATGGCAGCGCAATGACATTCTTGCAGGTATCTTCGAGCCAGCCACGATCGACATTG
ATCTGGCTATCTTGCTGACAAAAGCAAGAGAACATAGCGTTGCCTTGGTAGGTCCAGCGGCGGAGGAACT
CTTTGATCCGGTTCCTGAACAGGATCTATTTGAGGCGCTAAATGAAACCTTAACGCTATGGAACTCGCCG
CCCGACTGGGCTGGCGATGAGCGAAATGTAGTGCTTACGTTGTCCCGCATTTGGTACAGCGCAGTAACCG
GCAAAATCGCGCCGAAGGATGTCGCTGCCGACTGGGCAATGGAGCGCCTGCCGGCCCAGTATCAGCCCGT
CATACTTGAAGCTAGACAGGCTTATCTTGGACAAGAAGAAGATCGCTTGGCCTCGCGCGCAGATCAGTTG
GAAGAATTTGTCCACTACGTGAAAGGCGAGATCACCAAGGTAGTCGGCAAATAACCCTCGAGCCACCCAT
GACCAAAATCCCTTAACGTGAGTTACGCGTCGTTCCACTGAGCGTCAGACCCCGTAGAAAAGATCAAAGG
ATCTTCTTGAGATCCTTTTTTTCTGCGCGTAATCTGCTGCTTGCAAACAAAAAAACCACCGCTACCAGCG
GTGGTTTGTTTGCCGGATCAAGAGCTACCAACTCTTTTTCCGAAGGTAACTGGCTTCAGCAGAGCGCAGA
TACCAAATACTGTTCTTCTAGTGTAGCCGTAGTTAGGCCACCACTTCAAGAACTCTGTAGCACCGCCTAC
ATACCTCGCTCTGCTAATCCTGTTACCAGTGGCTGCTGCCAGTGGCGATAAGTCGTGTCTTACCGGGTTG
GACTCAAGACGATAGTTACCGGATAAGGCGCAGCGGTCGGGCTGAACGGGGGGTTCGTGCACACAGCCCA
GCTTGGAGCGAACGACCTACACCGAACTGAGATACCTACAGCGTGAGCTATGAGAAAGCGCCACGCTTCC
CGAAGGGAGAAAGGCGGACAGGTATCCGGTAAGCGGCAGGGTCGGAACAGGAGAGCGCACGAGGGAGCTT
CCAGGGGGAAACGCCTGGTATCTTTATAGTCCTGTCGGGTTTCGCCACCTCTGACTTGAGCGTCGATTTT
TGTGATGCTCGTCAGGGGGGCGGAGCCTATGGAAAAACGCCAGCAACGCGGCCTTTTTACGGTTCCTGGC
CTTTTGCTGGCCTTTTGCTCACATGTTCTTTCCTGCGTTATCCCCTGATTCTGTGGATAACCGTATTACC
GCCTTTGAGTGAGCTGATACCGCTCGCCGCAGCCGAACGACCGAGCGCAGCGAGTCAGTGAGCGAGGAAG
CGGAAGAGCGCCCAATACGCAAACCGCCTCTCCCCGCGCGTTGGCCGATTCATTAATGCAGCTGGCACGA
CAGGTTTCCCGACTGGAAAGCGGGCAGTGAGCGCAACGCAATTAATACGCGTACCGCTAGCCAGGAAGAG
TTTGTAGAAACGCAAAAAGGCCATCCGTCAGGATGGCCTTCTGCTTAGTTTGATGCCTGGCAGTTTATGG
CGGGCGTCCTGCCCGCCACCCTCCGGGCCGTTGCTTCACAACGTTCAAATCCGCTCCCGGCGGATTTGTC
CTACTCAGGAGAGCGTTCACCGACAAACAACAGATAAAACGAAAGGCCCAGTCTTCCGACTGAGCCTTTC
GTTTTATTTGATGCCTGGCAGTTCCCTACTCTCGCGTTAACGCTAGCATGGATGTTTTCCCAGTCACGAC
GTTGTAAAACGACGGCCAGTCTTAAGCTCGGGCCC
Features (pLannotate 1.2.2; 12 found; start..end, strand, type, name):
      2..97      +  protein_bind   attL3: mutant version of attL; recombination site for the Gateway® LR reaction LR Clonase™
    100..1287    +  CDS            ZNF544 (fragment): ZN544_HUMAN - Experimental evidence at protein level: Swiss-Prot protein existence level 1. May be involved in transcriptional regulation. From Homo sapiens (Human).
   2246..2345    -  protein_bind   attL2: mutant version of attL; recombination site for the Gateway® LR reaction LR Clonase™
   2363..2381    -  promoter       T7 promoter: promoter for bacteriophage T7 RNA polymerase
   2571..2594    +  promoter       Pc promoter (fragment): intI1 (promoter lies within the coding sequence); class 1 integron promoter
   2770..2826    +  CDS            GmR (fragment): gentamycin acetyltransferase; aacC1; confers resistance to gentamycin
   2833..3624    +  CDS            SmR: aminoglycoside adenylyltransferase (Murphy, 1985); aadA; confers resistance to spectinomycin and streptomycin
   3717..4305    +  rep_origin     ori: high-copy-number ColE1/pMB1/pBR322/pUC origin of replication
   4488..4580    +  CDS            lacI (fragment): lac repressor; lacI; The lac repressor binds to the lac operator to inhibit transcription in E. coli. This inhibition can be relieved by adding lactose or isopropyl-β-D-thiogalactopyranoside (IPTG).
   4635..4662    -  terminator     rrnB T2 terminator: transcription terminator T2 from the E. coli rrnB gene
   4794..4837    +  terminator     rrnB T1 terminator: Escherichia coli rrnB; transcription terminator T1 from the E. coli rrnB gene
   4884..4920    -  CDS            lacZα (fragment): LacZα fragment of β-galactosidase; lacZ fragment
