[The description below was written by a language model from this plasmid's Addgene catalogue record and pLannotate feature annotations shown in this document.]
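Description:
pDONR223-ZNF544 is a Gateway entry-type clone built on the Invitrogen pDONR223 donor backbone. It carries the open reading frame of the human zinc-finger protein ZNF544, a putative transcriptional regulator. It belongs to the Human TFome Collection, specifically the subset derived from the ORFeome resource. The plasmid is maintained in E. coli at high copy through a ColE1/pUC-type origin and is selected with spectinomycin via the aadA (SmR) aminoglycoside adenylyltransferase gene. A fragment of a class 1 integron Pc promoter lies upstream of this gene, along with a short gentamicin-resistance remnant. Other short annotated fragments (lacI, lacZα) appear to be backbone remnants rather than functional elements.

The recorded insert of about 2.1 kb sits between two attL recombination sites, which the automated annotation labels attL3 and attL2. These sites allow the ORF to be moved by an LR Clonase reaction into attR-containing destination vectors. The feature table annotates only the first ~1.2 kb of the region between the sites as a ZNF544 fragment, but the spacing of the att sites is consistent with the full stated insert size. The last nucleotide of the stop codon has been removed, so the ORF can read through into C-terminal tags or fusion partners supplied by a destination vector. The record shows no eukaryotic promoter, so this plasmid serves as a shuttle and archival clone, not an expression construct. A T7 promoter lies just outside one att site, and rrnB T1 and T2 terminators lie beyond the other, which help insulate the cassette from read-through transcription. M13 forward and reverse primer sites are listed for sequencing the insert. Its typical use is as source material for building ZNF544 expression vectors, for example in transcription-factor overexpression screens for cell fate engineering.
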