Addgene plasmid #88029: pDONR223-ZNF544
Purpose: Donor Vector containing ZNF544 transcription factor, part of the Human TFome Collection
Depositing lab: Marc Vidal. Depositing organization: Dana-Farber Cancer Institute. Publication: A comprehensive library of human transcription factors for cell fate engineering. Ng AHM, Khoshakhlagh P, Rojo Arias JE, Pasquini G, Wang K, Swiersy A, Shipman SL, Appleton E, Kiaee K, Kohman RE, Vernet A, Dysart M, Leeper K, Saylor W, Huang JY, Graveline A, Taipale J, Hill DE, Vidal M, Melero-Martin JM, Busskamp V, Church GM. Nat Biotechnol. 2021 Apr;39(4):510-519. doi: 10.1038/s41587-020-0742-6. Epub 2020 Nov 30. PubMed 33257861.
Backbone
  Vector backbone: pDONR223
  Backbone manufacturer: Invitrogen
  Backbone size w/o insert (bp): 3000
  Vector type: Gateway Donor Vector
Growth in bacteria
  Bacterial resistance: Spectinomycin, 50 μg/mL
  Growth temperature: 37°C
  Growth strain: DH5alpha
  Copy number: High Copy
Gene/Insert
  Gene/Insert name: ZNF544
  Species: H. sapiens (human)
  Insert size (bp): 2148
  Mutation: Last nucleotide of stop codon removed to allow for Gateway C-terminal fusions
  Entrez Gene: ZNF544
  Cloning method: Gateway Cloning
  Sequencing primers: 5′ M13F(-21); 3′ M13R
Terms and licenses: Academic/Nonprofit Terms; Industry Terms: Not Available to Industry
Depositor comments: Represents the ORFeome subset of the TFome
How to cite: pDONR223-ZNF544 was a gift from Marc Vidal (Addgene plasmid # 88029 ; http://n2t.net/addgene:88029 ; RRID:Addgene_88029)
