>Addgene plasmid #88029 | pDONR223-ZNF544 | depositor partial sequence | sequence record 171633 | insert
ATGGAAGCACGTTCTATGCTGGTTCCACCCCAGGCATCTGTGTGCTTCGAGGATGTGGCTATGGCATTCA
CACAGGAGGAGTGGGAACAGCTGGACCTGGCCCAGAGGACACTGTACCGAGAGGTGACACTGGAGACCTG
GGAGCATATTGTCTCCCTGGGGCTTTTCCTTTCCAAATCTGATGTGATCTCTCAGCTGGAGCAAGAAGAG
GACCTGTGCAGGGCAGAGCAGGAGGCCCCCCGAGACTGGAAAGCTACCCTTGAGGAGAATAGGTTGAATT
CTGAAAAAGATCGAGCTAGGGAAGAACTATCCCACCACGTGGAAGTGTACAGGAGTGGACCGGAGGAGCC
ACCCTCTTTGGTATTAGGAAAAGTGCAAGATCAGAGCAACCAGTTAAGGGAACACCAGGAGAACTCCTTG
AGGTTCATGGTACTCACCTCAGAGAGACTGTTTGCTCAAAGGGAACATTGTGAGCTTGAACTTGGGGGAG
GTTATTCTCTACCTTCTACTTTAAGCCTTCTACCTACAACATTACCTACAAGTACAGGTTTCCCTAAGCC
CAACTCACAAGTTAAAGAGTTGAAACAAAATTCAGCTTTCATTAATCATGAGAAAAATGGAGCAGATGGG
AAGCACTGTGAGAGTCATCAGTGTGCTAGAGCTTTCTGTCAGAGTATTTACTTGAGTAAACTTGGAAACG
TTGAAACAGGAAAGAAAAACCCTTATGAATATATTGTCAGTGGTGACTCTCTCAACTATGGTTCCTCCCT
TTGTTTTCATGGTAGAACTTTTTCAGTGAAGAAAAGTGATGACTGTAAGGATTATGGAAACCTCTTCAGT
CACAGTGTGTCTCTGAATGAACAGAAGCCAGTGCATTTTGGGAAAAGTCAGTATGAGTGTGATGAGTGCA
GGGAAACCTGTTCTGAGAGTCTGTGCCTTGTACAAACAGAAAGAAGTGGCCCTGGAGAGACCCCCTTCAG
ATGTGAGGAACGCTGTGCTGCCTTCCCCATGGCCTCATCTTTTTCTGACTGTAACATCATTCAGACTACA
GAGAAGCCATCTGTGTGTAATCAGTGTGGAAAATCTTTCAGCTGTTGTAAGCTCATACACCAGAGAACAC
ACACTGGAGAAAAGCCCTTCGAATGTACTCAGTGTGGGAAATCTTTTAGCCAGAGCTATGACCTTGTCAT
ACATCAGAGGACACACACTGGAGAGAAGCCCTATGAGTGTGACCTGTGTGGGAAATCCTTCACCCAGAGA
TCCAAACTTATTACACATCAGCGAATTCACACTGGAGAAAAACCGTATCAGTGTATTGAATGCAGAAAAT
CCTTCAGGTGGAACTCTAACCTCATTGTACATCAGAGAATTCATACTGGAGAGAAACCGTATGAGTGCAC
TCACTGTGGAAAGTCCTTCAGCCAAAGCTATGAGTTAGTTACACATAAAAGAACGCACACTGGAGAAAAA
CCCTTCAAATGTACTCAGTGTGGGAAATCTTTCAGCCAGAAGTATGACCTTGTTGTACATCAGAGGACAC
ACACTGGAGAGAAGCCCTATGAGTGCAACCTGTGTGGGAAATCCTTCTCCCAGAGTTCCAAACTTATTAC
GCATCAGCGAATTCACACTGGAGAAAAACCGTATCAGTGTATTGAATGTGGGAAATCCTTCAGATGGAAC
TCTAACCTCGTCATACATCAGAGAATTCATACTGGAGAGAAACCGTACGATTGCACTCACTGTGGAAAGT
CCTTCAGCCAAAGCTATCAGTTAGTTGCACATAAAAGAACTCACACTGGAGAAAAGCCCTATGAATGTAA
CGAGTGTGGAAAAGCCTTCAATCGAAGCACTCAGCTCATCAGGCATCTGCAAATTCACACTGGGGAGAAG
CCGTACAAATGCAATCAGTGCAATAAAGCCTTTGCAAGGAGCTCCTACCTTGTGATGCATCAGAGAACTC
ACACTGGTGAGAAACCTTTTGAGTGTAGTCAGTGTGGGAAAGCCTTTTCAGGGAGCTCTAACCTTCTTTC
CCATCACAGAATTCATTCTGGAGAGAAACCCTATGAATGTAGTGACTGTGGGAAATCCTTCCGGCAGCAA
TCTCAACTTGTAGTGCATCGGCGGACACATACTGGAGAGAAACCTTAG
